Addgene plasmid #55574: mTurquoise-PDHA1-N-10
Purpose: Localization: Mitochondria, Excitation: 434, Emission: 474
Depositing lab: Michael Davidson. Depositing organization: Florida State University, Tallahassee.
Backbone
  Vector backbone: mTurquoise-N1
  Backbone size w/o insert (bp): 4750
  Vector type: Mammalian Expression
  Selectable markers: Neomycin (select with G418)
Growth in bacteria
  Bacterial resistance: Kanamycin, 50 μg/mL
  Growth temperature: 37°C
  Growth strain: DH5alpha
  Copy number: High Copy
Gene/Insert
  Gene/Insert name: PDHA1 (alt name: NM_000284)
  Species: H. sapiens (human)
  Entrez Gene: PDHA1 (a.k.a. E1alpha, PDHA, PDHAD, PDHCE1A, PHE1A)
  Promoter: CMV
  Tag / fusion protein: mTurquoise (C terminal on backbone)
  Cloning method: Unknown
  Sequencing primers: 5′ CMV-F; 3′ SV40pA-R
Terms and licenses: Academic/Nonprofit Terms; Industry Terms
Depositor comments: . Excitation = 434; Emission = 474
How to cite: mTurquoise-PDHA1-N-10 was a gift from Michael Davidson (Addgene plasmid # 55574 ; http://n2t.net/addgene:55574 ; RRID:Addgene_55574)
