[The description below was written by a language model from this plasmid's Addgene catalogue record.]
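Description:
mTurquoise-PDHA1-N-10 is a mammalian expression plasmid built on the mTurquoise-N1 backbone (about 4.75 kb without the insert), an N1-style fluorescent protein fusion vector. It carries human PDHA1, which encodes the E1 alpha subunit of the pyruvate dehydrogenase complex, under the control of the CMV promoter for strong constitutive expression in transfected mammalian cells. The cyan fluorescent protein mTurquoise is supplied by the backbone and is fused to the C terminus of PDHA1. This orientation leaves the N terminus of PDHA1 free, which matters for a mitochondrial matrix protein whose import normally depends on an N-terminal targeting sequence. The "10" in the name probably refers to the length of the linker between the two proteins, but the record does not say so, and the cloning method is listed as unknown.

The plasmid is maintained at high copy in E. coli under kanamycin selection, and a neomycin resistance marker allows G418 selection of stably transfected mammalian cells. The record gives no origin of replication or feature table. The listed sequencing primers indicate that the fusion cassette lies between the CMV promoter and an SV40 polyadenylation signal.

The stated purpose is mitochondrial localization. The fusion serves as a cyan marker for labelling mitochondria in fluorescence microscopy, with excitation at about 434 nm and emission at about 474 nm. It is suited to live-cell imaging of mitochondrial morphology and distribution, and to multicolour experiments alongside spectrally distinct fluorescent protein markers.
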