>Addgene plasmid #55574 | mTurquoise-PDHA1-N-10 | depositor partial sequence | sequence record 85981 | insert sequence
ACGTCAGATCCGCTAGCACCGCCACCATGAGGAAGATGCTCGCCGCCGTCTCCCGCGTGCTGTCTGGCGC
TTCTCAGAAGCCGGCAAGCAGAGTGCTGGTAGCATCCCGTAATTTTGCAAATGATGCTACATTTGAAATT
AAGAAATGTGACCTTCACCGGCTGGAAGAAGGCCCTCCTGTCACAACAGTGCTCACCAGGGAGGATGGGC
TCAAATACTACAGGATGATGCAGACTGTACGCCGAATGGAGTTGAAAGCAGATCAGCTGTATAAACAGAA
AATTATTCGTGGTTTCTGTCACTTGTGTGATGGTCAGGAAGCTTGCTGTGTGGGCCTGGAGGCCGGCATC
AACCCCACAGACCATCTCATCACAGCCTACCGGGCTCACGGCTTTACTTTCACCCGGGGCCTTTCCGTCC
GAGAAATTCTCGCAGAGCTTACAGGACGAAAAGGAGGTTGTGCTAAAGGGAAAGGAGGATCGATGCACAT
GTATGCCAAGAACTTCTACGGGGGCAATGGCATCGTGGGAGCGCAGGTGCCCCTGGGCGCTGGGATTGCT
CTAGCCTGTAAGTATAATGGAAAAGATGAGGTCTGCCTGACTTTATATGGCGATGGTGCTGCTAACCAGG
GCCAGATATTCGAAGCTTACAACATGGCAGCTTTGTGGAAATTACCTTGTATTTTCATCTGTGAGAATAA
TCGCTATGGAATGGGAACGTCTGTTGAGAGAGCGGCAGCCAGCACTGATTACTACAAGAGAGGCGATTTC
ATTCCTGGGCTGAGAGTGGATGGAATGGATATCCTGTGCGTCCGAGAGGCAACAAGGTTTGCTGCTGCCT
ATTGTAGATCTGGGAAGGGGCCCATCCTGATGGAGCTGCAGACTTACCGTTACCACGGACACAGTATGAG
TGACCCTGGAGTCAGTTACCGTACACGAGAAGAAATTCAGGAAGTAAGAAGTAAGAGTGACCCTATTATG
CTTCTCAAGGACAGGATGGTGAACAGCAATCTTGCCAGTGTGGAAGAACTAAAGGAAATTGATGTGGAAG
TGAGGAAGGAGATTGAGGATGCTGCCCAGTTTGCCACGGCCGATCCTGAGCCACCTTTGGAAGAGCTGGG
CTACCACATCTACTCCAGCGACCCACCTTTTGAAGTTCGTGGTGCCAATCAGTGGATCAAGTTTAAGTCA
GTCAGTAGCTCCGGAGGGGATCCACCGGTCGCCACCATGGTGAGCAAGGGCGAGGAGCTGTTCACCGGGG
TGGTGCCCATCCTGGTCGAGCTGGACGGCGACGTAAACGGCCACAAGTTCAGCGTGTCCGGCGAGGGCGA
GGGCGATGCCACCTACGGCAAGCTGACCCTGAAGTTCATCTGCACCACCGGCAAGCTGCCCGTGCCCTGG
CCCACCCTCGTGACCACCCTGTCCTGGGGCGTGCAGTGCTTCGCCCGCTACCCCGACCACATGAAGCAGC
ACGACTTCTTCAAGTCCGCCATGCCCGAAGGCTACGTCCAGGAGCGCACCATCTTCTTCAAGGACGACGG
CAACTACAAGACCCGCGCCGAGGTGAAGTTCGAGGGCGACACCCTGGTGAACCGCATCGAGCTGAAGGGC
ATCGACTTCAAGGAGGACGGCAACATCCTGGGGCACAAGCTGGAGTACAACTACATCAGCGACAACGTCT
ATATCACCGCCGACAAGCAGAAGAACGGCATCAAGGCCAACTTCAAGATCCGCCACAACATCGAGGACGG
CGGCGTGCAGCTCGCCGACCACTACCAGCAGAACACCCCCATCGGCGACGGCCCCGTGCTGCTGCCCGAC
AACCACTACCTGAGCACCCAGTCCAAGCTGAGCAAAGACCCCAACGAGAAGCGCGATCACATGGTCCTGC
TGGAGTTCGTGACCGCCGCCGGGATCACTCTCGGCATGGACGAGCTGTACAAGTAAAGCGGCCGCGACTC
TAGATCATAATCAGCCATACCACAT
