>Addgene plasmid #55574 | mTurquoise-PDHA1-N-10 | addgene partial sequence | sequence record 116616 | CMV-F 5'-CGCAAATGGGCGGTAGGCGTG-3'
GCAGAGCTGGTTTAGTGAACCGTCAGATCCGCTAGCACCGCCACCATGAGGAAGATGCTCGCCGCCGTCT
CCCGCGTGCTGTCTGGCGCTTCTCAGAAGCCGGCAAGCAGAGTGCTGGTAGCATCCCGTAATTTTGCAAA
TGATGCTACATTTGAAATTAAGAAATGTGACCTTCACCGGCTGGAAGAAGGCCCTCCTGTCACAACAGTG
CTCACCAGGGAGGATGGGCTCAAATACTACAGGATGATGCAGACTGTACGCCGAATGGAGTTGAAAGCAG
ATCAGCTGTATAAACAGAAAATTATTCGTGGTTTCTGTCACTTGTGTGATGGTCAGGAAGCTTGCTGTGT
GGGCCTGGAGGCCGGCATCAACCCCACAGACCATCTCATCACAGCCTACCGGGCTCACGGCTTTACTTTC
ACCCGGGGCCTTTCCGTCCGAGAAATTCTCGCAGAGCTTACAGGACGAAAAGGAGGTTGTGCTAAAGGGA
AAGGAGGATCGATGCACATGTATGCCAAGAACTTCTACGGGGGCAATGGCATCGTGGGAGCGCAGGTGCC
CCTGGGCGCTGGGATTGCTCTAGCCTGTAAGTATAATGGAAAAGATGAGGTCTGCCTGACTTTATATGGC
GATGGTGCTGCTAACCAGGGCCAGATATTCGAAGCTTACAACATGGCAGCTTTGTGGAAATTACCTTGTA
TTTTCATCTGTGAGAATAATCGCTATGGAATGGGAACGTCTGTTGAGAGAGCGGCAGCCAGCACTGATTA
CTACAAGAGAGGCGATTTCATTCCTGGGCTGAGAGTGGATGGAATGGATATCCTGTGCGTCCGAGAGGCA
ACAAGGTTTGCTGCTGCCTATTGTAGATCTGGGAAGGGGCCCATCCTGATGGAGCTGCAGACTTACCGTT
ACCACGGACACAGTATGAGTGACCCTGGAGTCAGTTACCGTACACGAGAAGAAATTC
