>Addgene plasmid #55574 | mTurquoise-PDHA1-N-10 | addgene partial sequence | sequence record 116617 | hSMAD1-F2 5'-TGAGTTTGGACAAACCACAAC-3'
AATTTGTGATGCTATTGCTTTATTTGTAACCATTATAAGCTGCAATAAACAAGTTAACAACAACAATTGC
ATTCATTTTATGTTTCAGGTTCAGGGGGAGGTGTGGGAGGTTTTTTAAAGCAAGTAAAACCTCTACAAAT
GTGGTATGGCTGATTATGATCTAGAGTCGCGGCCGCTTTACTTGTACAGCTCGTCCATGCCGAGAGTGAT
CCCGGCGGCGGTCACGAACTCCAGCAGGACCATGTGATCGCGCTTCTCGTTGGGGTCTTTGCTCAGCTTG
GACTGGGTGCTCAGGTAGTGGTTGTCGGGCAGCAGCACGGGGCCGTCGCCGATGGGGGTGTTCTGCTGGT
AGTGGTCGGCGAGCTGCACGCCGCCGTCCTCGATGTTGTGGCGGATCTTGAAGTTGGCCTTGATGCCGTT
CTTCTGCTTGTCGGCGGTGATATAGACGTTGTCGCTGATGTAGTTGTACTCCAGCTTGTGCCCCAGGATG
TTGCCGTCCTCCTTGAAGTCGATGCCCTTCAGCTCGATGCGGTTCACCAGGGTGTCGCCCTCGAACTTCA
CCTCGGCGCGGGTCTTGTAGTTGCCGTCGTCCTTGAAGAAGATGGTGCGCTCCTGGACGTAGCCTTCGGG
CATGGCGGACTTGAAGAAGTCGTGCTGCTTCATGTGGTCGGGGTAGCGGGCGAAGCACTGCACGCCCCAG
GACAGGGTGGTCACGAGGGTGGGCCAGGGCACGGGCAGCTTGCCGGTGGTGCAGATGAACTTCAGGGTCA
GCTTGCCGTAGGTGGCATCGCCCTCGCCCTCGCCGGACACGCTGAACTTGTGGCCGTTTACGTCGCCGTC
CAGCTCGACCAGGATGGGCACCACCCCGGTGAACAGCTCCTCGCCCTTGCTCACCATGGTGGCGACCGGT
GGATCCCCTCCGGAGCTACTGACTGACTTAAACTTGATCCACTGATTGGCACCACGAACTTCAAAA
